Addgene plasmid #246661: pEGFP-C1-DNAJC13(2198t)
Purpose: Mammalian expression of truncated, eGFP tagged DNAJC13
Depositing lab: Braden Lobingier. Depositing organization: Oregon Health & Science University. Publication: DNAJC13 localization to endosomes is opposed by its J domain and its disordered C-terminus. Adoff H, Novy B, Holland E, Lobingier BT. Mol Biol Cell. 2025 Sep 1;36(9):ar114. doi: 10.1091/mbc.E24-12-0575. Epub 2025 Jul 30. PubMed 40737286.
Backbone
  Vector backbone: pEGFP-C1
  Total vector size (bp): 11340
  Vector type: Mammalian Expression
  Selectable markers: Neomycin (select with G418)
Growth in bacteria
  Bacterial resistance: Kanamycin, 50 μg/mL
  Growth temperature: 37°C
  Growth strain: DH5alpha
  Copy number: High Copy
Gene/Insert
  Gene/Insert name: DNAJC13 (alt name: RME-8)
  Species: H. sapiens (human)
  Insert size (bp): 6592
  Mutation: Deletion of residues 2199 to 2243 (c-terminal residues)
  Entrez Gene: DNAJC13 (a.k.a. PARK21, RME8)
  Promoter: CMV
  Tag / fusion protein: eGFP (N terminal on backbone)
  Cloning method: Restriction Enzyme; 5′ cloning site KpnI (not destroyed); 3′ cloning site BamHI (not destroyed)
  Sequencing primers: 5′ CGCGATCACATGGTCC; 3′ TCAGGGGGAGGTGTGG
Terms and licenses: Academic/Nonprofit Terms; Industry Terms: Not Available to Industry
How to cite: pEGFP-C1-DNAJC13(2198t) was a gift from Braden Lobingier (Addgene plasmid # 246661 ; http://n2t.net/addgene:246661 ; RRID:Addgene_246661)
