[The description below was written by a language model from this plasmid's Addgene catalogue record and pLannotate feature annotations shown in this document.]
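Description:
pEGFP-C1-DNAJC13(2198t) is an 11,340 bp mammalian expression plasmid built on the pEGFP-C1 backbone. It carries a C-terminally truncated form of human DNAJC13 (also called RME-8 or PARK21) fused to an N-terminal EGFP. It replicates in E. coli at high copy from a ColE1/pUC-type origin and also has an f1 phage origin. A single Tn5 aminoglycoside phosphotransferase gene (NeoR/KanR) provides both selections. The bacterial bla promoter drives it for kanamycin resistance in bacteria. The SV40 enhancer/early promoter drives it in mammalian cells for G418 selection, with an HSV TK polyadenylation signal downstream. The short "ble" and "large T antigen" fragments in the annotation appear to be residual backbone sequence flanking the resistance gene and the SV40 polyadenylation region, not functional genes.

The expression cassette uses the human cytomegalovirus immediate-early enhancer and promoter to drive the EGFP coding sequence. EGFP is followed by a remnant of the multiple cloning site and then the roughly 6.6 kb DNAJC13 open reading frame, which was inserted between KpnI and BamHI sites that are both retained. An SV40 polyadenylation signal terminates the transcript. The insert lacks residues 2199 to 2243, so the protein ends at residue 2198 and is missing its extreme C-terminal tail. DNAJC13 is a J-domain protein involved in membrane trafficking through early endosomes, including regulation of endosomal tubulation and links to the WASH and retromer machinery. The construct allows constitutive expression and fluorescence imaging of the truncated protein in mammalian cells. The associated study examined how the J domain and disordered C-terminus affect DNAJC13 localization to endosomes, so the plasmid is suited to comparing the truncation with other DNAJC13 variants.
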