Features (pLannotate 1.2.2; 14 found; start..end, strand, type, name):
     61..364     +  enhancer       CMV enhancer: human cytomegalovirus immediate early enhancer
    365..568     +  promoter       CMV promoter: human cytomegalovirus (CMV) immediate early promoter
    613..1329    +  CDS            EGFP: EGFP is a basic (constitutively fluorescent) green fluorescent protein published in 1996, derived from Aequorea victoria. It is reported to be a rapidly-maturing weak dimer with moderate acid sensitivity.
   1330..1381    +  misc_feature   MCS (fragment): multiple cloning site
   1405..7995    +  CDS            DNAJC13: DJC13_HUMAN - Also known as KIAA0678, RME8. Experimental evidence at protein level: Swiss-Prot protein existence level 1. Involved in membrane trafficking through early endosomes, such as the early endosome to recycling endosome transport implicated in the recycling of transferrin and the early endosome to late endosome transport implicated in degradation of EGF and EGFR (PubMed:18256511, PubMed:18307993). Involved in the regulation of endosomal membrane tubulation and regulates th dynamics of SNX1 on the endosomal membrane; via association with WASHC2 may link the WASH complex to the retromer
   8021..8105    +  CDS            large T antigen (fragment): large T antigen from SV40 (simian virus 40)
   8128..8249    +  polyA_signal   SV40 poly(A) signal: SV40 polyadenylation signal
   8283..8711    -  rep_origin     f1 ori (sequence partly withheld): f1 bacteriophage origin of replication; arrow indicates direction of (+) strand synthesis
   8738..8842    +  promoter       AmpR promoter: bla
   8844..9201    +  promoter       SV40 promoter: SV40 enhancer and early promoter
   9236..10030   +  CDS            NeoR/KanR: aminoglycoside phosphotransferase from Tn5; aph(3')-II (or nptII); confers resistance to neomycin, kanamycin, and G418 (Geneticin®)
  10051..10203   +  CDS            ble (fragment): BLE_KLEPN - Experimental evidence at protein level: Swiss-Prot protein existence level 1. Binding protein with a strong affinity to the bleomycin family of antibiotics. Binds to CL990; an antimitotic-antibiotic compound. From Klebsiella pneumoniae.
  10262..10309   +  polyA_signal   HSV TK poly(A) signal: herpes simplex virus thymidine kinase polyadenylation signal (Cole and Stacy, 1985)
  10638..11226   +  rep_origin     ori: high-copy-number ColE1/pMB1/pBR322/pUC origin of replication
>Addgene plasmid #246661 | pEGFP-C1-DNAJC13(2198t) | addgene full sequence | sequence record 491265 | Addgene NGS Result
TAGTTATTAATAGTAATCAATTACGGGGTCATTAGTTCATAGCCCATATATGGAGTTCCGCGTTACATAA
CTTACGGTAAATGGCCCGCCTGGCTGACCGCCCAACGACCCCCGCCCATTGACGTCAATAATGACGTATG
TTCCCATAGTAACGCCAATAGGGACTTTCCATTGACGTCAATGGGTGGAGTATTTACGGTAAACTGCCCA
CTTGGCAGTACATCAAGTGTATCATATGCCAAGTACGCCCCCTATTGACGTCAATGACGGTAAATGGCCC
GCCTGGCATTATGCCCAGTACATGACCTTATGGGACTTTCCTACTTGGCAGTACATCTACGTATTAGTCA
TCGCTATTACCATGGTGATGCGGTTTTGGCAGTACATCAATGGGCGTGGATAGCGGTTTGACTCACGGGG
ATTTCCAAGTCTCCACCCCATTGACGTCAATGGGAGTTTGTTTTGGCACCAAAATCAACGGGACTTTCCA
AAATGTCGTAACAACTCCGCCCCATTGACGCAAATGGGCGGTAGGCGTGTACGGTGGGAGGTCTATATAA
GCAGAGCTGGTTTAGTGAACCGTCAGATCCGCTAGCGCTACCGGTCGCCACCATGGTGAGCAAGGGCGAG
GAGCTGTTCACCGGGGTGGTGCCCATCCTGGTCGAGCTGGACGGCGACGTAAACGGCCACAAGTTCAGCG
TGTCCGGCGAGGGCGAGGGCGATGCCACCTACGGCAAGCTGACCCTGAAGTTCATCTGCACCACCGGCAA
GCTGCCCGTGCCCTGGCCCACCCTCGTGACCACCCTGACCTACGGCGTGCAGTGCTTCAGCCGCTACCCC
GACCACATGAAGCAGCACGACTTCTTCAAGTCCGCCATGCCCGAAGGCTACGTCCAGGAGCGCACCATCT
TCTTCAAGGACGACGGCAACTACAAGACCCGCGCCGAGGTGAAGTTCGAGGGCGACACCCTGGTGAACCG
CATCGAGCTGAAGGGCATCGACTTCAAGGAGGACGGCAACATCCTGGGGCACAAGCTGGAGTACAACTAC
AACAGCCACAACGTCTATATCATGGCCGACAAGCAGAAGAACGGCATCAAGGTGAACTTCAAGATCCGCC
ACAACATCGAGGACGGCAGCGTGCAGCTCGCCGACCACTACCAGCAGAACACCCCCATCGGCGACGGCCC
CGTGCTGCTGCCCGACAACCACTACCTGAGCACCCAGTCCGCCCTGAGCAAAGACCCCAACGAGAAGCGC
GATCACATGGTCCTGCTGGAGTTCGTGACCGCCGCCGGGATCACTCTCGGCATGGACGAGCTGTACAAGT
CCGGACTCAGATCTCGAGCTCAAGCTTCGAATTCTGCAGTCGACGGTACCGGAGGGGGTTCCGGCGGAGG
CAGCAACATAATTAGGGAAAATAAGGATCTGGCATGTTTCTACACAACAAAACATTCATGGAGGGGGAAG
TATAAGCGTGTCTTTTCAGTTGGAACTCATGCGATTACTACATATAATCCCAATACCTTAGAAGTAACAA
ATCAGTGGCCTTATGGAGACATTTGCAGCATCAGCCCTGTTGGAAAAGGACAAGGAACGGAGTTCAACCT
CACATTTCGTAAAGGCAGTGGAAAAAAGTCAGAAACTTTAAAATTTTCTACAGAGCACAGAACAGAACTT
CTTACAGAAGCATTGAGATTTAGAACTGATTTTTCAGAGGGAAAAATCACAGGAAGGAGATACAACTGCT
ATAAGCATCACTGGAGTGACTCAAGAAAACCTGTAATTTTGGAAGTAACTCCAGGAGGCTTTGACCAAAT
TAATCCTGCAACCAACAGAGTACTCTGTTCCTATGACTATAGAAATATTGAAGGATTTGTAGATCTCTCA
GATTATCAAGGAGGATTTTGTATACTTTATGGAGGATTTAGTAGATTGCATTTATTTGCGTCAGAGCAAA
GAGAAGAGATTATTAAAAGTGCAATAGACCATGCTGGTAACTACATAGGTATTTCATTGCGGATCAGGAA
AGAGCCTTTAGAATTCGAGCAATATTTGAATCTTCGCTTTGGAAAATACAGCACTGATGAATCCATCACA
TCTTTAGCAGAGTTTGTAGTCCAAAAAATATCACCTAGACATTCGGAGCCTGTTAAAAGAGTTCTAGCAC
TTACAGAAACATGTTTAGTAGAACGTGATCCGGCAACCTATAATATTGCAACATTGAAGCCTTTAGGAGA
AGTATTTGCGTTGGTCTGTGACTCAGAAAATCCACAACTTTTTACCATTGAATTTATAAAAGGGCAAGTA
CGGAAATATTCTTCAACAGAGAGAGATTCCTTATTAGCAAGTTTGCTGGATGGAGTAAGAGCCTCTGGTA
ATAGAGATGTTTGTGTAAAAATGACACCAACCCATAAAGGTCAGCGATGGGGGTTACTCAGCATGCCTGT
TGATGAGGAAGTAGAGAGCCTTCACCTCAGGTTCTTAGCTACGCCTCCAAATGGCAACTTTGCAGATGCT
GTATTCAGGTTCAATGCTAATATTTCATACAGTGGAGTCCTACATGCAGTAACACAGGATGGTCTCTTCT
CAGAAAACAAAGAAAAACTGATCAATAATGCCATAACAGCATTACTGTCCCAAGAAGGGGATGTCGTTGC
TTCAAATGCGGAACTTGAGAGTCAGTTCCAGGCTGTGAGGAGGCTTGTGGCATCCAAAGCTGGTTTCCTG
GCTTTCACTCAGCTTCCAAAGTTTCGCGAGCGTCTAGGGGTGAAGGTAGTAAAAGCACTCAAAAGAAGCA
ACAACGGAATAATCCATGCAGCAGTTGATATGCTTTGTGCCCTTATGTGTCCCATGCATGATGACTATGA
CTTAAGACAAGAACAGTTGAACAAAGCTTCTCTTCTCTCGTCAAAGAAGTTTCTGGAAAACTTACTGGAG
AAATTTAATTCCCATGTGGATCATGGGACTGGTGCCCTAGTTATTAGTTCGCTCTTGGACTTCCTTACCT
TTGCCCTCTGTGCTCCATATAGTGAGACAACTGAAGGGCAGCAGTTTGATATGCTCTTGGAGATGGTAGC
ATCCAATGGAAGAACCCTTTTTAAACTTTTTCAGCATCCTTCCATGGCAATAATAAAAGGAGCTGGGTTG
GTTATGAAGGCAATAATAGAGGAAGGTGATAAAGAAATTGCTACAAAAATGCAGGAGCTTGCCCTAAGTG
AAGGTGCCTTACCTCGACACTTGCATACTGCGATGTTTACAATAAGCTCAGATCAAAGGATGCTTACAAA
TAGACAGCTAAGTAGACATTTAGTGGGACTCTGGACAGCTGATAATGCAACTGCAACAAACTTGTTGAAA
CGCATTTTGCCGCCAGGCTTGCTGGCATACTTGGAAAGCTCAGATCTCGTACCTGAGAAGGATGCTGATC
GGATGCATGTTAGAGACAATGTGAAAATAGCAATGGATCAGTATGGAAAATTTAATAAAGTTCCAGAGTG
GCAAAGACTAGCTGGAAAAGCTGCTAAAGAAGTTGAAAAATTTGCCAAAGAAAAAGTGGATCTTGTATTG
ATGCACTGGAGGGATAGGATGGGCATTGCTCAAAAAGAGAATATAAATCAGAAGCCAGTGGTTCTTCGAA
AGAGAAGACAAAGAATAAAAATAGAAGCAAATTGGGATCTCTTCTATTATAGGTTTGGTCAAGACCATGC
CAGGTCAAACCTTATTTGGAATTTCAAAACACGAGAAGAACTGAAAGATACTCTTGAATCTGAAATGAGA
GCATTTAATATTGACAGAGAACTTGGAAGTGCAAATGTGATCTCCTGGAACCACCATGAGTTTGAGGTTA
AATATGAGTGCCTGGCAGAGGAAATTAAAATAGGAGACTATTACCTGAGACTACTATTGGAGGAAGATGA
GAATGAAGAAAGTGGATCAATTAAGAGATCGTATGAATTTTTCAATGAGCTTTATCATCGCTTCTTGCTC
ACCCCAAAAGTAAACATGAAGTGTTTATGTTTACAAGCCCTTGCTATTGTTTATGGCAGATGTCACGAAG
AAATAGGACCTTTTACAGATACCAGATATATCATTGGAATGTTAGAGAGGTGCACAGATAAACTTGAACG
AGATAGGTTGATTCTCTTCCTTAACAAGTTGATCCTTAATAAGAAAAATGTTAAGGATCTCATGGATTCA
AATGGAATAAGAATCCTTGTGGACTTGCTTACCCTTGCACATCTCCATGTAAGCCGAGCTACAGTACCAC
TGCAAAGCAATGTAATTGAAGCTGCTCCAGATATGAAAAGAGAGAGTGAAAAGGAATGGTATTTTGGCAA
CGCAGACAAAGAAAGGAGTGGCCCGTATGGATTTCATGAGATGCAAGAATTGTGGACCAAAGGAATGTTA
AATGCAAAAACCAGATGCTGGGCTCAAGGCATGGATGGATGGCGACCACTTCAGTCCATACCCCAGCTTA
AGTGGTGTCTCTTAGCCAGTGGACAGGCTGTCCTGAATGAAACTGACCTTGCTACCCTTATATTGAACAT
GTTGATCACAATGTGTGGATATTTTCCAAGCAGGGATCAAGACAATGCCATCATTCGGCCTCTACCCAAA
GTGAAAAGACTGCTGTCAGATAGCACTTGCCTTCCCCATATTATTCAGCTACTGCTGACCTTTGACCCTA
TCCTTGTTGAGAAGGTTGCTATTTTGTTATACCATATCATGCAAGATAACCCACAGTTACCCCGCCTTTA
TCTGAGTGGAGTATTTTTCTTTATCATGATGTACACAGGTTCCAATGTGCTTCCTGTTGCTCGATTTTTG
AAATACACACATACCAAACAGGCTTTCAAGTCAGAAGAGACAAAAGGACAAGATATTTTTCAGAGAAGTA
TACTTGGGCACATTCTACCTGAAGCAATGGTTTGTTACTTAGAAAATTATGAACCTGAAAAGTTTTCTGA
GATTTTTCTAGGAGAATTTGATACTCCAGAAGCAATCTGGAGCAGTGAAATGAGGCGCCTGATGATAGAG
AAGATTGCTGCCCATCTCGCGGATTTCACACCTCGTCTTCAGAGTAACACAAGAGCACTTTATCAGTATT
GCCCCATTCCTATAATCAACTATCCACAACTCGAAAATGAACTATTTTGTAATATTTATTACCTCAAACA
ACTGTGTGATACACTCCGGTTTCCAGATTGGCCAATTAAAGACCCGGTTAAGCTTCTAAAAGATACCCTT
GATGCCTGGAAGAAAGAAGTAGAAAAGAAGCCACCTATGATGTCAATAGATGATGCTTATGAAGTGCTTA
ATCTGCCTCAAGGACAGGGACCGCATGATGAGAGCAAGATTAGGAAAGCTTACTTCAGACTTGCACAAAA
GTACCACCCTGATAAGAATCCAGAAGGGAGGGACATGTTTGAAAAAGTAAATAAAGCATATGAATTTTTA
TGTACCAAATCAGCAAAAATAGTGGATGGGCCAGATCCAGAGAATATAATTTTAATTCTAAAAACACAGA
GCATCCTCTTCAACCGTCATAAAGAAGATTTACAGCCTTATAAATATGCAGGATACCCCATGCTTATTCG
GACTATAACAATGGAAACTTCAGATGACCTCCTTTTCTCAAAAGAATCACCATTGTTGCCTGCGGCTACA
GAGCTAGCTTTCCATACTGTCAACTGTTCAGCCCTCAATGCTGAAGAGCTCAGAAGAGAGAATGGACTAG
AGGTGTTACAAGAGGCATTTAGTCGCTGTGTGGCTGTCTTGACTCGTGCTAGTAAACCAAGTGACATGTC
AGTACAGGTGTGTGGATACATAAGTAAATGCTACAGTGTGGCTGCTCAGTTTGAGGAATGCCGAGAGAAG
ATCACGGAAATGCCTAGCATCATCAAGGATCTCTGTCGGGTACTATATTTTGGCAAGAGTATTCCCCGCG
TAGCTGCTCTTGGGGTAGAATGTGTCAGTTCTTTTGCTGTGGATTTCTGGCTACAGACACACCTATTTCA
GGCTGGAATTTTGTGGTATCTCCTTGGTTTTCTGTTTAATTATGACTACACACTAGAAGAGAGTGGCATT
CAGAAAAGTGAAGAAACAAACCAGCAGGAGGTAGCAAACAGCCTTGCCAAACTGAGTGTCCATGCTCTGA
GTCGCCTTGGAGGGTATTTGGCTGAAGAACAAGCAACTCCAGAAAATCCAACCATAAGGAAAAGCTTAGC
TGGCATGCTGACACCCTATGTTGCTAGAAAACTTGCTGTGGCTAGTGTGACTGAGATTTTGAAGATGCTT
AACAGCAACACAGAAAGTCCATATTTGATATGGAACAATTCTACAAGAGCAGAATTACTTGAATTTCTTG
AATCCCAACAAGAAAACATGATTAAAAAAGGTGATTGTGACAAAACTTATGGATCAGAATTTGTCTACAG
TGATCATGCCAAAGAACTTATTGTAGGGGAGATTTTTGTTAGGGTGTATAATGAAGTTCCTACTTTCCAA
CTGGAGGTTCCAAAAGCATTTGCTGCAAGTCTCTTGGATTATATAGGCTCGCAGGCCCAATACTTGCACA
CATTCATGGCCATCACACACGCGGCAAAAGTGGAGTCAGAGCAACATGGAGATCGCTTACCGAGAGTAGA
AATGGCTTTGGAGGCTCTGAGAAATGTCATAAAATACAATCCAGGTTCTGAGAGTGAATGCATTGGGCAC
TTTAAGTTGATATTTTCTCTTCTCCGAGTTCATGGAGCTGGTCAAGTGCAGCAGTTGGCTTTAGAGGTTG
TGAATATAGTGACATCTAACCAAGACTGTGTCAACAATATTGCTGAATCAATGGTTTTGTCCAGTTTATT
GGCTCTTCTACATTCATTGCCATCAAGTCGTCAGCTTGTTCTGGAAACTCTTTATGCTTTGACATCGAGT
ACAAAAATAATCAAAGAAGCAATGGCAAAGGGTGCTTTGATCTATTTACTGGATATGTTCTGCAATTCAA
CACATCCACAGGTTCGAGCCCAAACAGCAGAACTTTTTGCCAAAATGACAGCAGATAAACTGATAGGTCC
AAAGGTTCGAATTACGTTAATGAAATTTCTACCAAGCGTTTTCATGGATGCTATGAGAGACAATCCTGAA
GCTGCTGTACATATTTTTGAAGGAACTCATGAAAATCCTGAGTTAATTTGGAATGATAATTCCAGAGATA
AAGTGTCCACAACAGTTAGGGAAATGATGCTAGAGCACTTTAAAAATCAGCAGGACAACCCTGAGGCAAA
CTGGAAGTTGCCTGAAGATTTTGCTGTGGTGTTTGGAGAAGCAGAGGGTGAACTTGCTGTTGGAGGAGTC
TTCTTGAGGATCTTTATTGCACAACCAGCCTGGGTTCTAAGAAAGCCTAGAGAATTTCTTATTGCCCTGT
TAGAAAAATTAACTGAGCTCCTAGAGAAGAACAATCCTCATGGAGAAACTCTGGAAACCTTGACAATGGC
AACAGTGTGTCTCTTCAGCGCACAACCTCAGCTGGCAGATCAGGTCCCGCCATTGGGCCATCTTCCCAAA
GTTATCCAGGCAATGAATCATAGGAACAATGCCATTCCTAAGAGTGCCATTCGGGTTATCCATGCCTTGT
CTGAAAATGAGCTGTGTGTTCGAGCCATGGCATCTTTAGAGACCATTGGCCCACTGATGAATGGAATGAA
AAAGCGAGCAGATACTGTTGGTCTAGCCTGTGAAGCAATTAATCGAATGTTTCAGAAGGAGCAGAGTGAA
TTAGTAGCACAAGCCCTGAAAGCAGATTTGGTTCCATACCTCTTAAAATTACTCGAAGGCATTGGCCTTG
AAAACCTGGACAGCCCAGCAGCCACTAAGGCTCAGATTGTTAAAGCTCTCAAGGCAATGACTCGAAGTTT
GCAGTATGGAGAACAGGTGAATGAAATCCTGTGCCGTTCTTCAGTCTGGAGTGCCTTCAAAGATCAGAAA
CATGATTTGTTCATTTGAGGATCCACCGGATCTAGATAACTGATCATAATCAGCCATACCACATTTGTAG
AGGTTTTACTTGCTTTAAAAAACCTCCCACACCTCCCCCTGAACCTGAAACATAAAATGAATGCAATTGT
TGTTGTTAACTTGTTTATTGCAGCTTATAATGGTTACAAATAAAGCAATAGCATCACAAATTTCACAAAT
AAAGCATTTTTTTCACTGCATTCTAGTTGTGGTTTGTCCAAACTCATCAATGTATCTTAACGCGTAAATT
GTAAGCGTTAATATTTTGTTAAAATTCGCGTTAAATTTTTGTTAAATCAGCTCATTTTTTAACCAATAGG
CCGAAATCGGCAAAATCCCTTATAAATCAAAAGAATAGACCGAGATAGGGT
[37 nt withheld, positions 8382-8418]
AAAGAACGTGGACTCCAACGTCAAAGG
[49 nt withheld, positions 8446-8494]
T
[91 nt withheld, positions 8496-8586]
G
[124 nt withheld, positions 8588-8711]
CAGGTGGCACTTTTCGGGGAAATGTGCGCGGAACCCCTATTTGTTTATTTTTCTAAATACATTCAAATAT
GTATCCGCTCATGAGACAATAACCCTGATAAATGCTTCAATAATATTGAAAAAGGAAGAGTCCTGAGGCG
GAAAGAACCAGCTGTGGAATGTGTGTCAGTTAGGGTGTGGAAAGTCCCCAGGCTCCCCAGCAGGCAGAAG
TATGCAAAGCATGCATCTCAATTAGTCAGCAACCAGGTGTGGAAAGTCCCCAGGCTCCCCAGCAGGCAGA
AGTATGCAAAGCATGCATCTCAATTAGTCAGCAACCATAGTCCCGCCCCTAACTCCGCCCATCCCGCCCC
TAACTCCGCCCAGTTCCGCCCATTCTCCGCCCCATGGCTGACTAATTTTTTTTATTTATGCAGAGGCCGA
GGCCGCCTCGGCCTCTGAGCTATTCCAGAAGTAGTGAGGAGGCTTTTTTGGAGGCCTAGGCTTTTGCAAA
GATCGATCAAGAGACAGGATGAGGATCGTTTCGCATGATTGAACAAGATGGATTGCACGCAGGTTCTCCG
GCCGCTTGGGTGGAGAGGCTATTCGGCTATGACTGGGCACAACAGACAATCGGCTGCTCTGATGCCGCCG
TGTTCCGGCTGTCAGCGCAGGGGCGCCCGGTTCTTTTTGTCAAGACCGACCTGTCCGGTGCCCTGAATGA
ACTGCAAGACGAGGCAGCGCGGCTATCGTGGCTGGCCACGACGGGCGTTCCTTGCGCAGCTGTGCTCGAC
GTTGTCACTGAAGCGGGAAGGGACTGGCTGCTATTGGGCGAAGTGCCGGGGCAGGATCTCCTGTCATCTC
ACCTTGCTCCTGCCGAGAAAGTATCCATCATGGCTGATGCAATGCGGCGGCTGCATACGCTTGATCCGGC
TACCTGCCCATTCGACCACCAAGCGAAACATCGCATCGAGCGAGCACGTACTCGGATGGAAGCCGGTCTT
GTCGATCAGGATGATCTGGACGAAGAGCATCAGGGGCTCGCGCCAGCCGAACTGTTCGCCAGGCTCAAGG
CGAGCATGCCCGACGGCGAGGATCTCGTCGTGACCCATGGCGATGCCTGCTTGCCGAATATCATGGTGGA
AAATGGCCGCTTTTCTGGATTCATCGACTGTGGCCGGCTGGGTGTGGCGGACCGCTATCAGGACATAGCG
TTGGCTACCCGTGATATTGCTGAAGAGCTTGGCGGCGAATGGGCTGACCGCTTCCTCGTGCTTTACGGTA
TCGCCGCTCCCGATTCGCAGCGCATCGCCTTCTATCGCCTTCTTGACGAGTTCTTCTGAGCGGGACTCTG
GGGTTCGAAATGACCGACCAAGCGACGCCCAACCTGCCATCACGAGATTTCGATTCCACCGCCGCCTTCT
ATGAAAGGTTGGGCTTCGGAATCGTTTTCCGGGACGCCGGCTGGATGATCCTCCAGCGCGGGGATCTCAT
GCTGGAGTTCTTCGCCCACCCTAGGGGGAGGCTAACTGAAACACGGAAGGAGACAATACCGGAAGGAACC
CGCGCTATGACGGCAATAAAAAGACAGAATAAAACGCACGGTGTTGGGTCGTTTGTTCATAAACGCGGGG
TTCGGTCCCAGGGCTGGCACTCTGTCGATACCCCACCGAGACCCCATTGGGGCCAATACGCCCGCGTTTC
TTCCTTTTCCCCACCCCACCCCCCAAGTTCGGGTGAAGGCCCAGGGCTCGCAGCCAACGTCGGGGCGGCA
GGCCCTGCCATAGCCTCAGGTTACTCATATATACTTTAGATTGATTTAAAACTTCATTTTTAATTTAAAA
GGATCTAGGTGAAGATCCTTTTTGATAATCTCATGACCAAAATCCCTTAACGTGAGTTTTCGTTCCACTG
AGCGTCAGACCCCGTAGAAAAGATCAAAGGATCTTCTTGAGATCCTTTTTTTCTGCGCGTAATCTGCTGC
TTGCAAACAAAAAAACCACCGCTACCAGCGGTGGTTTGTTTGCCGGATCAAGAGCTACCAACTCTTTTTC
CGAAGGTAACTGGCTTCAGCAGAGCGCAGATACCAAATACTGTTCTTCTAGTGTAGCCGTAGTTAGGCCA
CCACTTCAAGAACTCTGTAGCACCGCCTACATACCTCGCTCTGCTAATCCTGTTACCAGTGGCTGCTGCC
AGTGGCGATAAGTCGTGTCTTACCGGGTTGGACTCAAGACGATAGTTACCGGATAAGGCGCAGCGGTCGG
GCTGAACGGGGGGTTCGTGCACACAGCCCAGCTTGGAGCGAACGACCTACACCGAACTGAGATACCTACA
GCGTGAGCTATGAGAAAGCGCCACGCTTCCCGAAGGGAGAAAGGCGGACAGGTATCCGGTAAGCGGCAGG
GTCGGAACAGGAGAGCGCACGAGGGAGCTTCCAGGGGGAAACGCCTGGTATCTTTATAGTCCTGTCGGGT
TTCGCCACCTCTGACTTGAGCGTCGATTTTTGTGATGCTCGTCAGGGGGGCGGAGCCTATGGAAAAACGC
CAGCAACGCGGCCTTTTTACGGTTCCTGGCCTTTTGCTGGCCTTTTGCTCACATGTTCTTTCCTGCGTTA
TCCCCTGATTCTGTGGATAACCGTATTACCGCCATGCAT
